>Addgene plasmid #225348 | aTY50_pPGK1_Pcad_IRES_PuroR_WPRE | addgene full sequence | sequence record 448308 | Addgene NGS Result
CTGATGAGACGAACGGGGTAGGGGAGGCGCTTTTCCCAAGGCAGTCTGGAGCATGCGCTTTAGCAGCCCC
GCTGGGCACTTGGCGCTACACAAGTGGCCTCTGGCCTCGCACACATTCCACATCCACCGGTAGGCGCCAA
CCGGCTCCGTTCTTTGGTGGCCCCTTCGCGCCACCTTCTACTCCTCCCCTAGTCAGGAAGTTCCCCCCCG
CCCCGCAGCTCGCGTCGTGCAGGACGTGACAAATGGAAGTAGCATGTCTCACTAGGCTCGTGCAGATGGA
CAGCACCGCTGAGCAATGGAAGCGGGTAGGCCTTTGGGGCAGCGGCCAATAGCAGCTTTGCTCCTTCGCT
TTCTGGGCTCAGAGGCTGGGAAGGGGTGGGTCCGGGGGCGGGCTCAGGGGCGGGCTCAGGGGCGGGGCGG
GCGCCCGAAGGTCCTCCGGAGGCCCGGCATTCTGCACGCTTCAAAAGCGCACGTCTGCCGCGCTGTTCTC
CTCTTCCTCATCTCCGGGCCTTTCGACCTGCAGCCCAAGCTTGTCGACGCCACTATGGAGCTTCTTAGTG
GGCCTCACGCCTTCCTGCTCCTCCTGCTCCAGGTTTGCTGGCTACGCAGCGTTGTCTCCGAGCCCTACCG
AGCGGGCTTCATCGGGGAGGCTGGAGTGACCTTGGAGGTGGAAGGAACTGACCTGGAGCCGAGCCAAGTT
CTGGGGAAAGTAGCCTTGGCTGGACAGGGCATGCACCATGCAGACAATGGAGACATCATTATGCTGACTA
GGGGGACAGTTCAGGGAGGGAAGGATGCGATGCACTCCCCACCCACCCGCATCTTAAGAAGACGAAAGAG
AGAGTGGGTGATGCCACCAATATTCGTCCCCGAGAATGGCAAGGGTCCCTTCCCTCAGAGGCTGAATCAG
CTCAAATCTAATAAGGACAGAGGCACCAAGATTTTCTACAGCATCACAGGGCCTGGCGCAGACAGTCCCC
CCGAAGGAGTCTTCACCATAGAGAAGGAGTCGGGCTGGCTGTTGTTGCATATGCCACTGGACAGGGAGAA
GATTGTCAAGTACGAGCTTTATGGCCACGCTGTATCTGAGAATGGTGCCTCTGTAGAGGAGCCCATGAAC
ATATCCATCATTGTGACAGACCAGAATGACAACAAGCCCAAGTTCACTCAAGACACCTTCAGAGGGAGTG
TTCTGGAGGGAGTAATGCCTGGCACTTCTGTGATGCAGGTGACAGCCACAGATGAGGACGATGCTGTCAA
CACTTACAATGGGGTGGTGGCTTACTCCATCCATAGCCAAGAGCCGAAGGAGCCACACGACCTCATGTTC
ACCATCCATAAAAGCACGGGAACCATTAGCGTCATATCCAGTGGCCTGGACCGAGAGAAAGTCCCTGAGT
ACAGACTGACCGTCCAGGCCACAGACATGGATGGAGAGGGCTCTACCACGACGGCAGAGGCCGTTGTGCA
AATCCTTGATGCCAACGATAACGCTCCGGAGTTTGAGCCGCAGAAGTATGAGGCTTGGGTGCCTGAGAAC
GAAGTGGGCCATGAGGTACAGAGGCTGACAGTGACTGATCTCGATGTCCCCAACTCGCCAGCGTGGCGTG
CCACCTACCACATCGTGGGAGGTGATGATGGGGACCATTTCACCATCACCACTCACCCAGAAACCAACCA
AGGCGTCCTGACAACCAAGAAGGGTTTGGATTTTGAGGCTCAGGACCAACACACCCTGTATGTAGAAGTG
ACCAACGAGGCTCCCTTTGCAGTGAAGCTCCCGACAGCCACTGCCACCGTGGTGGTCCATGTGAAAGATG
TCAACGAAGCCCCTGTGTTTGTTCCACCTTCCAAGGTCATTGAGGCCCAGGAAGGCATCTCTATTGGGGA
ACTGGTCTGCATCTATACCGCACAGGACCCAGACAAGGAGGACCAGAAGATCAGCTACACCATCTCGAGA
GATCCAGCCAACTGGCTTGCTGTGGACCCAGACAGTGGTCAGATAACTGCCGCAGGCATCTTGGATCGTG
AGGACGAGCAGTTTGTGAAAAACAATGTCTACGAAGTCATGGTTTTGGCCACAGACAGTGGAAACCCTCC
CACCACCGGCACTGGGACCCTCCTGCTTACACTTACTGACATCAACGACCATGGCCCGATCCCTGAACCC
AGGCAGATCATCATCTGTAACCAAAGCCCTGTGCCTCAAGTGCTGAACATCACTGACAAGGACCTGTCCC
CCAACTCCTCCCCTTTCCAGGCCCAGCTAACACATGACTCAGATATCTACTGGATGGCAGAAGTCAGCGA
GAAAGGAGACACCGTGGCCTTGTCCCTGAAGAAGTTCCTGAAACAAGACACGTATGACTTGCATCTTTCT
TTGTCTGACCATGGCAACAGGGAACAGCTAACCATGATCAGGGCCACTGTGTGTGACTGCCATGGCCAAG
TGTTCAATGACTGCCCCAGACCCTGGAAGGGTGGTTTCATCCTCCCCATCCTGGGTGCTGTCCTGGCACT
GCTGACCCTTCTACTGGCACTCCTCCTGTTGGTGAGGAAGAAGAGGAAGGTCAAAGAGCCCCTTCTGCTC
CCAGAAGATGACACGCGAGACAATGTCTTCTATTATGGAGAAGAGGGTGGTGGTGAAGAGGACCAGGACT
ATGACATCACCCAACTCCACCGGGGACTGGAGGCCAGGCCTGAGGTGGTTCTCCGAAACGATGTAGTGCC
AACCTTCATCCCCACCCCCATGTACCGACCCCGGCCCGCCAACCCAGATGAAATCGGGAACTTCATCATC
GAGAACCTGAAGGCTGCCAACACTGACCCTACTGCCCCGCCCTACGACTCCCTGCTGGTTTTTGACTACG
AGGGCAGCGGCTCTGATGCCGCCTCCCTGAGCTCCCTCACCACCTCCGCCTCCGACCAGGATCAGGACTA
CAACTACCTTAACGAGTGGGGAAGTCGATTCAAGAAACTGGCGGACATGTATGGTGGCGGTGAGGATGAC
GGTTCTTAAGATCCTTGACTTGCGGCCCCCCTCTCCCTCCCCCCCCCCTAACGTTACTGGCCGAAGCCGC
TTGGAATAAGGCCGGTGTGCGTTTGTCTATATGTTATTTTCCACCATATTGCCGTCTTTTGGCAATGTGA
GGGCCCGGAAACCTGGCCCTGTCTTCTTGACGAGCATTCCTAGGGGTCTTTCCCCTCTCGCCAAAGGAAT
GCAAGGTCTGTTGAATGTCGTGAAGGAAGCAGTTCCTCTGGAAGCTTCTTGAAGACAAACAACGTCTGTA
GCGACCCTTTGCAGGCAGCGGAACCCCCCACCTGGCGACAGGTGCCTCTGCGGCCAAAAGCCACGTGTAT
AAGATACACCTGCAAAGGCGGCACAACCCCAGTGCCACGTTGTGAGTTGGATAGTTGTGGAAAGAGTCAA
ATGGCTCTCCTCAAGCGTATTCAACAAGGGGCTGAAGGATGCCCAGAAGGTACCCCATTGTATGGGATCT
GATCTGGGGCCTCGGTGCACATGCTTTACATGTGTTTAGTCGAGGTTAAAAAAACGTCTAGGCCCCCCGA
ACCACGGGGACGTGGTTTTCCTTTGAAAAACACGATGATAAATGAGCGCTGGCGGACCACCATGGGATCC
ACCGAGTACAAGCCCACGGTGCGCCTCGCCACCCGCGACGACGTCCCCAGGGCCGTACGCACCCTCGCCG
CCGCGTTCGCCGACTACCCCGCCACGCGCCACACCGTCGATCCGGACCGCCACATCGAGCGGGTCACCGA
GCTGCAAGAACTCTTCCTCACGCGCGTCGGGCTCGACATCGGCAAGGTGTGGGTCGCGGACGACGGCGCC
GCGGTGGCGGTCTGGACCACGCCGGAGAGCGTCGAAGCGGGGGCGGTGTTCGCCGAGATCGGCCCGCGCA
TGGCCGAGTTGAGCGGTTCCCGGCTGGCCGCGCAGCAACAGATGGAAGGCCTCCTGGCGCCGCACCGGCC
CAAGGAGCCCGCGTGGTTCCTGGCCACCGTCGGCGTGTCGCCCGACCACCAGGGCAAGGGTCTGGGCAGC
GCCGTCGTGCTCCCCGGAGTGGAGGCGGCCGAGCGCGCCGGGGTGCCCGCCTTCCTGGAGACATCCGCGC
CCCGCAACCTCCCCTTCTACGAGCGGCTCGGCTTCACCGTCACCGCCGACGTCGAGGTGCCCGAAGGACC
GCGCACCTGGTGCATGACCCGCAAGCCCGGTGCCTAATGGCGCTTATCGATAATCAACCTCTGGATTACA
AAATTTGTGAAAGATTGACTGGTATTCTTAACTATGTTGCTCCTTTTACGCTATGTGGATACGCTGCTTT
AATGCCTTTGTATCATGCTATTGCTTCCCGTATGGCTTTCATTTTCTCCTCCTTGTATAAATCCTGGTTG
CTGTCTCTTTATGAGGAGTTGTGGCCCGTTGTCAGGCAACGTGGCGTGGTGTGCACTGTGTTTGCTGACG
CAACCCCCACTGGTTGGGGCATTGCCACCACCTGTCAGCTCCTTTCCGGGACTTTCGCTTTCCCCCTCCC
TATTGCCACGGCGGAACTCATCGCCGCCTGCCTTGCCCGCTGCTGGACAGGGGCTCGGCTGTTGGGCACT
GACAATTCCGTGGTGTTGTCGGGGAAATCATCGTCCTTTCCTTGGCTGCTCGCCTGTGTTGCCACCTGGA
TTCTGCGCGGGACGTCCTTCTGCTACGTCCCTTCGGCCCTCAATCCAGCGGACCTTCCTTCCCGCGGCCT
GCTGCCGGCTCTGCGGCCTCTTCCGCGTCTTCGCCTTCGCCCTCAGACGAGTCGGATCTCCCTTTGGGCC
GCCTCCCCGCATGCTGCGTCTCAAGCATACACGATACCGTCGACCTCGAGGGAATTAATTCGAGCTCGGT
ACCTTTAAGACCAATGACTTACAAGGCAGCTGTAGATCTTAGCCACTTTTTAAAAGAAAAGGGGGGACTG
GAAGGGCTAATTCACTCCCAACGAAGACAAGATCTGCTTTTTGCTTGTACTGGGTTTCTCTGGTTAGACC
AGATCTGAGCCTGGGAGCTCTCTGGCTAACTAGGGAACCCACTGCTTAAGCCTCAATAAAGCTTGCCTTG
AGTGCTTCAAGTAGTGTGTGCCCGTCTGTTGTGTGACTCTGGTAACTAGAGATCCCTCAGACCCTTTTAG
TCAGTGTGGAAAATCTCTAGCAGCATCTAGAATTAATTCCGTGTATTCTATAGTGTCACCTAAATCGTAT
GTGTATGATACATAAGGTTATGTATTAATTGTAGCCGCGTTCTAACGACAATATGTACAAGCCTAATTGT
GTAGCATCTGGCTTACTGAAGCAGACCCTATCATCTCTCTCGTAAACTGCCGTCAGAGTCGGTTTGGTTG
GACGAACCTTCTGAGTTTCTGGTAACGCCGTCCCGCACCCGGAAATGGTCAGCGAACCAATCAGCAGGGT
CATCGCTAGCCAGATCCTCTACGCCGGACGCATCGTGGCCGGCATCACCGGCGCCACAGGTGCGGTTGCT
GGCGCCTATATCGCCGACATCACCGATGGGGAAGATCGGGCTCGCCACTTCGGGCTCATGAGCGCTTGTT
TCGGCGTGGGTATGGTGGCAGGCCCCGTGGCCGGGGGACTGTTGGGCGCCATCTCCTTGCATGCACCATT
CCTTGCGGCGGCGGTGCTCAACGGCCTCAACCTACTACTGGGCTGCTTCCTAATGCAGGAGTCGCATAAG
GGAGAGCGTCGAATGGTGCACTCTCAGTACAATCTGCTCTGATGCCGCATAGTTAAGCCAGCCCCGACAC
CCGCCAACACCCGCTGACGCGCCCTGACGGGCTTGTCTGCTCCCGGCATCCGCTTACAGACAAGCTGTGA
CCATCTCCGGGAGCTGCATGTGTCAGAGGTTTTCACCGTCATCACCGAAACGCGCGAGATGAAAGGGCCT
CGTGATACGCCTATTTTTATAGGTTAATGTCATGATAATAATGGTTTCTTAGACGTCAGGTGGCACTTTT
CGGGGAAATGTGCCGAGCGGCCGCACGGTTATCCACAGAATCAGGGGATAACGCAGGAAAGAACATGTGA
GCAAAAGGCCAGCAAAAGGCCAGGAACCGTAAAAAGGCCGCGTTGCTGGCGTTTTTCCATAGGCTCCGCC
CCCCTGACGAGCATCACAAAAATCGACGCTCAAGTCAGAGGTGGCGAAACCCGACAGGACTATAAAGATA
CCAGGCGTTTCCCCCTGGAAGCTCCCTCGTGCGCTCTCCTGTTCCGACCCTGCCGCTTACCGGATACCTG
TCCGCCTTTCTCCCTTCGGGAAGCGTGGCGCTTTCTCATAGCTCACGCTGTAGGTATCTCAGTTCGGTGT
AGGTCGTTCGCTCCAAGCTGGGCTGTGTGCACGAACCCCCCGTTCAGCCCGACCGCTGCGCCTTATCCGG
TAACTATCGTCTTGAGTCCAACCCGGTAAGACACGACTTATCGCCACTGGCAGCAGCCACTGGTAACAGG
ATTAGCAGAGCGAGGTATGTAGGCGGTGCTACAGAGTTCTTGAAGTGGTGGCCTAACTACGGCTACACTA
GAAGAACAGTATTTGGTATCTGCGCTCTGCTGAAGCCAGTTACCTTCGGAAAAAGAGTTGGTAGCTCTTG
ATCCGGCAAACAAACCACCGCTGGTAGCGGTGGTTTTTTTGTTTGCAAGCAGCAGATTACGCGCAGAAAA
AAAGGATCTCAAGAAGATCCTTTGATCTTTTCTACGGGGTCTGACGCTCAGTGGAACGAAAACTCACGTT
AAGGGATTTTGGTCATGACTGATCCTTCAACTCAGCAAAAGTTCGATTTATTCAACAAAGCCACGTTGTG
TCTCAAAATCTCTGATGTTACATTGCACAAGATAAAAATATATCATCATGAACAATAAAACTGTCTGCTT
ACATAAACAGTAATACAAGGGGTGTTATGAGCCATATTCAACGGGAAACGTCTTGCTCCAGGCCGCGATT
AAATTCCAACATGGATGCTGATTTATATGGGTATAAATGGGCTCGCGATAATGTCGGGCAATCAGGTGCG
ACAATCTATCGATTGTATGGGAAGCCCGATGCGCCAGAGTTGTTTCTGAAACATGGCAAAGGTAGCGTTG
CCAATGATGTTACAGATGAGATGGTCAGACTAAACTGGCTGACGGAATTTATGCCTCTTCCGACCATCAA
GCATTTTATCCGTACTCCTGATGATGCATGGTTACTCACCACTGCGATCCCCGGGAAAACAGCATTCCAG
GTATTAGAAGAATATCCTGATTCAGGTGAAAATATTGTTGATGCGCTGGCAGTGTTCCTGCGCCGGTTGC
ATTCGATTCCTGTTTGTAATTGTCCTTTTAACAGCGATCGCGTATTTCGCCTCGCTCAGGCGCAATCACG
AATGAATAACGGTTTGGTTGATGCGAGTGATTTTGATGACGAGCGTAATGGCTGGCCTGTTGAACAAGTC
TGGAAAGAAATGCATAAGCTTTTGCCATTCTCACCGGATTCAGTCGTCACTCATGGTGATTTCTCACTTG
ATAACCTTATTTTTGACGAGGGGAAATTAATAGGTTGTATTGATGTTGGACGAGTCGGAATCGCAGACCG
ATACCAGGATCTTGCCATCCTATGGAACTGCCTCGGTGAGTTTTCTCCTTCATTACAGAAACGGCTTTTT
CAAAAATATGGTATTGATAATCCTGATATGAATAAATTGCAGTTTCATTTGATGCTCGATGAGTTTTTCT
AATCAGAATTGGTTAATTGGTTGTAACACGCGGCCGCCAATTTTTTACGGTTCCTGGCCTTTTGCTGGCC
TTTTGCTCACATGTTCTTTCCTGCGTTATCCCCTGATTCTGTGGATAACCGTATTACCGCCTTTGAGTGA
GCTGATACCGCTCGCCGCAGCCGAACGACCGAGCGCAGCGAGTCAGTGAGCGAGGAAGCGGAAGAGCGCC
CAATACGCAAACCGCCTCTCCCCGCGCGTTGGCCGATTCATTAATGCAGCTGTGGAATGTGTGTCAGTTA
GGGTGTGGAAAGTCCCCAGGCTCCCCAGCAGGCAGAAGTATGCAAAGCATGCATCTCAATTAGTCAGCAA
CCAGGTGTGGAAAGTCCCCAGGCTCCCCAGCAGGCAGAAGTATGCAAAGCATGCATCTCAATTAGTCAGC
AACCATAGTCCCGCCCCTAACTCCGCCCATCCCGCCCCTAACTCCGCCCAGTTCCGCCCATTCTCCGCCC
CATGGCTGACTAATTTTTTTTATTTATGCAGAGGCCGAGGCCGCCTCGGCCTCTGAGCTATTCCAGAAGT
AGTGAGGAGGCTTTTTTGGAGGCCTAGGCTTTTGCAAAAAGCTTGGACACAAGACAGGCTTGCGAGATAT
GTTTGAGAATACCACTTTATCCCGCGTCAGGGAGAGGCAGTGCGTAAAAAGACGCGGACTCATGTGAAAT
ACTGGTTTTTAGTGCGCCAGATCTCTATAATCTCGCGCAACCTATTTTCCCCTCGAACACTTTTTAAGCC
GTAGATAAACAGGCTGGGACACTTCACATGAGCGAAAAATACATCGTCACCTGGGACATGTTGCAGATCC
ATGCACGTAAACTCGCAAGCCGACTGATGCCTTCTGAACAATGGAAAGGCATTATTGCCGTAAGCCGTGG
CGGTCTGTACCGGGTGCGTTACTGGCGCGTGAACTGGGTATTCGTCATGTCGATACCGTTTGTATTTCCA
GCTACGATCACGACAACCAGCGCGAGCTTAAAGTGCTGAAACGCGCAGAAGGCGATGGCGAAGGCTTCAT
CGTTATTGATGACCTGGTGGATACCGGTGGTACTGCGGTTGCGATTCGTGAAATGTATCCAAAAGCGCAC
TTTGTCACCATCTTCGCAAAACCGGCTGGTCGTCCGCTGGTTGATGACTATGTTGTTGATATCCCGCAAG
ATACCTGGATTGAACAGCCGTGGGATATGGGCGTCGTATTCGTCCCGCCAATCTCCGGTCGCTAATCTTT
TCAACGCCTGGCACTGCCGGGCGTTGTTCTTTTTAACTTCAGGCGGGTTACAATAGTTTCCAGTAAGTAT
TCTGGAGGCTGCATCCATGACACAGGCAAACCTGAGCGAAACCCTGTTCAAACCCCGCTTTAAACATCCT
GAAACCTCGACGCTAGTCCGCCGCTTTAATCACGGCGCACAACCGCCTGTGCAGTCGGCCCTTGATGGTA
AAACCATCCCTCACTGGTATCGCATGATTAACCGTCTGATGTGGATCTGGCGCGGCATTGACCCACGCGA
AATCCTCGACGTCCAGGCACGTATTGTGATGAGCGATGCCGAACGTACCGACGATGATTTATACGATACG
GTGATTGGCTACCGTGGCGGCAACTGGATTTATGAGTGGGCCCCGGATCTTTGTGAAGGAACCTTACTTC
TGTGGTGTGACATAATTGGACAAACTACCTACAGAGATTTAAAGCTCTAAGGTAAATATAAAATTTTTAA
GTGTATAATGTGTTAAACTACTGATTCTAATTGTTTGTGTATTTTAGATTCCAACCTATGGAACTGATGA
ATGGGAGCAGTGGTGGAATGCCTTTAATGAGGAAAACCTGTTTTGCTCAGAAGAAATGCCATCTAGTGAT
GATGAGGCTACTGCTGACTCTCAACATTCTACTCCTCCAAAAAAGAAGAGAAAGGTAGAAGACCCCAAGG
ACTTTCCTTCAGAATTGCTAAGTTTTTTGAGTCATGCTGTGTTTAGTAATAGAACTCTTGCTTGCTTTGC
TATTTACACCACAAAGGAAAAAGCTGCACTGCTATACAAGAAAATTATGGAAAAATATTCTGTAACCTTT
ATAAGTAGGCATAACAGTTATAATCATAACATACTGTTTTTTCTTACTCCACACAGGCATAGAGTGTCTG
CTATTAATAACTATGCTCAAAAATTGTGTACCTTTAGCTTTTTAATTTGTAAAGGGGTTAATAAGGAATA
TTTGATGTATAGTGCCTTGACTAGAGATCATAATCAGCCATACCACATTTGTAGAGGTTTTACTTGCTTT
AAAAAACCTCCCACACCTCCCCCTGAACCTGAAACATAAAATGAATGCAATTGTTGTTGTTAACTTGTTT
ATTGCAGCTTATAATGGTTACAAATAAAGCAATAGCATCACAAATTTCACAAATAAAGCATTTTTTTCAC
TGCATTCTAGTTGTGGTTTGTCCAAACTCATCAATGTATCTTATCATGTCTGGATCAACTGGATAACTCA
AGCTAACCAAAATCATCCCAAACTTCCCACCCCATACCCTATTACCACTGCCAATTACCTGTGGTTTCAT
TTACTCTAAACCTGTGATTCCTCTGAATTATTTTCATTTTAAAGAAATTGTATTTGTTAAATATGTACTA
CAAACTTAGTAGTTGGAAGGGCTAATTCACTCCCAAAGAAGACAAGATATCCTTGATCTGTGGATCTACC
ACACACAAGGCTACTTCCCTGATTAGCAGAACTACACACCAGGGCCAGGGGTCAGATATCCACTGACCTT
TGGATGGTGCTACAAGCTAGTACCAGTTGAGCCAGATAAGGTAGAAGAGGCCAATAAAGGAGAGAACACC
AGCTTGTTACACCCTGTGAGCCTGCATGGGATGGATGACCCGGAGAGAGAAGTGTTAGAGTGGAGGTTTG
ACAGCCGCCTAGCATTTCATCACGTGGCCCGAGAGCTGCATCCGGAGTACTTCAAGAACTGCTGATATCG
AGCTTGCTACAAGGGACTTTCCGCTGGGGACTTTCCAGGGAGGCGTGGCCTGGGCGGGACTGGGGAGTGG
CGAGCCCTCAGATCCTGCATATAAGCAGCTGCTTTTTGCCTGTACTGGGACTCTCTGGTTAGACCAGATC
TGAGCCTGGGAGCTCTCTGGCTAACTAGGGAACCCACTGCTTAAGCCTCAATAAAGCTTGCCTTGAGTGC
TTCAAGTAGTGTGTGCCCGTCTGTTGTGTGACTCTGGTAACTAGAGATCCCTCAGACCCTTTTAGTCAGT
GTGGAAAATCTCTAGCAGTGGCGCCCGAACAGGGACTTGAAAGCGAAAGGGAAACCAGAGGAGCTCTCTC
GACGCAGGACTCGGCTTGCTGAAGCGCGCACGGCAAGAGGCGAGGGGCGGCGACTGGTGAGTACGCCAAA
AATTTTGACTAGCGGAGGCTAGAAGGAGAGAGATGGGTGCGAGAGCGTCAGTATTAAGCGGGGGAGAATT
AGATCGCGATGGGAAAAAATTCGGTTAAGGCCAGGGGGAAAGAAAAAATATAAATTAAAACATATAGTAT
GGGCAAGCAGGGAGCTAGAACGATTCGCAGTTAATCCTGGCCTGTTAGAAACATCAGAAGGCTGTAGACA
AATACTGGGACAGCTACAACCATCCCTTCAGACAGGATCAGAAGAACTTAGATCATTATATAATACAGTA
GCAACCCTCTATTGTGTGCATCAAAGGATAGAGATAAAAGACACCAAGGAAGCTTTAGACAAGATAGAGG
AAGAGCAAAACAAAAGTAAGACCACCGCACAGCAAGCGGCCGGCCGCTGATCTTCAGACCTGGAGGAGGA
GATATGAGGGACAATTGGAGAAGTGAATTATATAAATATAAAGTAGTAAAAATTGAACCATTAGGAGTAG
CACCCACCAAGGCAAAGAGAAGAGTGGTGCAGAGAGAAAAAAGAGCAGTGGGAATAGGAGCTTTGTTCCT
TGGGTTCTTGGGAGCAGCAGGAAGCACTATGGGCGCAGCGTCAATGACGCTGACGGTACAGGCCAGACAA
TTATTGTCTGGTATAGTGCAGCAGCAGAACAATTTGCTGAGGGCTATTGAGGCGCAACAGCATCTGTTGC
AACTCACAGTCTGGGGCATCAAGCAGCTCCAGGCAAGAATCCTGGCTGTGGAAAGATACCTAAAGGATCA
ACAGCTCCTGGGGATTTGGGGTTGCTCTGGAAAACTCATTTGCACCACTGCTGTGCCTTGGAATGCTAGT
TGGAGTAATAAATCTCTGGAACAGATTTGGAATCACACGACCTGGATGGAGTGGGACAGAGAAATTAACA
ATTACACAAGCTTAATACACTCCTTAATTGAAGAATCGCAAAACCAGCAAGAAAAGAATGAACAAGAATT
ATTGGAATTAGATAAATGGGCAAGTTTGTGGAATTGGTTTAACATAACAAATTGGCTGTGGTATATAAAA
TTATTCATAATGATAGTAGGAGGCTTGGTAGGTTTAAGAATAGTTTTTGCTGTACTTTCTATAGTGAATA
GAGTTAGGCAGGGATATTCACCATTATCGTTTCAGACCCACCTCCCAACCCCGAGGGGACCCGACAGGCC
CGAAGGAATAGAAGAAGAAGGTGGAGAGAGAGACAGAGACAGATCCATTCGATTAGTGAACGGATCTCGA
CGGTATCGCCAAATGGCAGTATTCATCCACAATTTTAAAAGAAAAGGGGGGATTGGGGGGTACAGTGCAG
GGGAAAGAATAGTAGACATAATAGCAACAGACATACAAACTAAAGAATTACAAAAACAAATTACAAAAAT
TCAAAATTTTCGGGTTTATTACAGGGACAGCAGAGATCCAGTTTGGCCCT
Features (pLannotate 1.2.2; 31 found; start..end, strand, type, name):
     16..515     +  promoter       PGK promoter: mouse phosphoglycerate kinase 1 promoter
    545..3010    +  CDS            Cdh3: CADH3_MOUSE - Also known as Cdhp. Experimental evidence at protein level: Swiss-Prot protein existence level 1. Cadherins are calcium-dependent cell adhesion proteins. They preferentially interact with themselves in a homophilic manner in connecting cells; cadherins may thus contribute to the sorting of heterogeneous cell types. From Mus musculus (Mouse).
   3149..3611    +  misc_feature   IRES: internal ribosome entry site (IRES) of the encephalomyocarditis virus (EMCV)
   3641..4235    +  CDS            PuroR (fragment): puromycin N-acetyltransferase; pac from Streptomyces; confers resistance to puromycin
   4252..4840    +  misc_feature   WPRE: woodchuck hepatitis virus posttranscriptional regulatory element
   4862..4882    +  misc_feature   MCS (fragment): pBluescript multiple cloning site
   4899..4967    +  CDS            nef (fragment): NEF_HV1Z2 - Experimental evidence at protein level: Swiss-Prot protein existence level 1. Extracellular Nef protein targets CD4(+) T-lymphocytes for apoptosis by interacting with CXCR4 surface receptors. From Human immunodeficiency virus type 1 group M subtype D (isolate Z2/CDC-Z34) (HIV-1).
   4969..5202    +  LTR            3' LTR (ΔU3): self-inactivating 3' long terminal repeat (LTR) from HIV-1
   5227..5245    -  promoter       SP6 promoter: promoter for bacteriophage SP6 RNA polymerase
   5473..5752    +  CDS            TcR (fragment): tetracycline efflux protein; tet; confers resistance to tetracycline
   5753..5801    -  misc_feature   bom (fragment): basis of mobility region from pBR322
   5903..5938    -  CDS            rop (fragment): Rop protein, which maintains plasmids at low copy number; rop
   6144..6732    -  rep_origin     ori: high-copy-number ColE1/pMB1/pBR322/pUC origin of replication
   6957..7772    +  CDS            KanR: aminoglycoside phosphotransferase; aph(3')-Ia; confers resistance to kanamycin in bacteria or G418 (Geneticin®) in eukaryotes
   7841..7974    +  rep_origin     RSF ori (fragment): Plasmids containing the RSF 1030 origin of replication can be propagated in E. coli cells that contain additional plasmids with compatible origins.
   7976..8032    +  CDS            lacI (fragment): lac repressor; lacI; The lac repressor binds to the lac operator to inhibit transcription in E. coli. This inhibition can be relieved by adding lactose or isopropyl-β-D-thiogalactopyranoside (IPTG).
   8039..8368    +  promoter       SV40 promoter: SV40 enhancer and early promoter
   8568..8687    +  CDS            gpt (fragment): XGPT_ECOLI - Also known as gpp, gxu. Experimental evidence at protein level: Swiss-Prot protein existence level 1. Purine salvage pathway enzyme that catalyzes the transfer of the ribosyl-5-phosphate group from 5-phospho-alpha-D-ribose 1- diphosphate (PRPP) to the N9 position of the 6-oxopurines guanine and xanthine to form the corresponding ribonucleotides GMP (guanosine 5'- monophosphate) and XMP (xanthosine 5'-monophosphate), with the release of PPi. To a lesser extent, also acts on hypoxanthine (PubMed:9100006, PubMed:3886014). Does not ribophosphorylate adenine (PubMed:3886014). From Esch
   8687..9022    +  CDS            gpt (fragment): XGPT_ECOLI - Also known as gpp, gxu. Experimental evidence at protein level: Swiss-Prot protein existence level 1. Purine salvage pathway enzyme that catalyzes the transfer of the ribosyl-5-phosphate group from 5-phospho-alpha-D-ribose 1- diphosphate (PRPP) to the N9 position of the 6-oxopurines guanine and xanthine to form the corresponding ribonucleotides GMP (guanosine 5'- monophosphate) and XMP (xanthosine 5'-monophosphate), with the release of PPi. To a lesser extent, also acts on hypoxanthine (PubMed:9100006, PubMed:3886014). Does not ribophosphorylate adenine (PubMed:3886014). From Esch
   9117..9422    +  CDS            frsA (fragment): FRSA_ECOLI - Also known as yafA. Experimental evidence at protein level: Swiss-Prot protein existence level 1. Catalyzes the hydrolysis of esters (PubMed:15808744). Displays esterase activity toward pNP-butyrate (PubMed:15808744). May stimulate mixed-acid fermentation by acting as a fermentation/respiration switch that down-regulates respiration and up- regulates fermentation rates (PubMed:15169777). From Escherichia coli (strain K12).
   9426..9500    +  CDS            small t antigen (fragment): SV40 (simian virus 40) small t antigen
   9502..9567    +  intron         small t intron: SV40 (simian virus 40) small t antigen intron
   9697..9717    +  CDS            SV40 NLS: nuclear localization signal of SV40 (simian virus 40) large T antigen
  10036..10119   +  CDS            large T antigen (fragment): large T antigen from SV40 (simian virus 40)
  10142..10276   +  polyA_signal   SV40 poly(A) signal: SV40 polyadenylation signal
  10444..11077   +  LTR            3' LTR: 3' long terminal repeat (LTR) from HIV-1
  11124..11249   +  misc_feature   HIV-1 Ψ: packaging signal of human immunodeficiency virus type 1
  11233..11571   +  CDS            HIV-1 gag (fragment): gag protein from human immunodeficiency virus 1; gag
  11746..11979   +  misc_feature   RRE: The Rev response element (RRE) of HIV-1 allows for Rev-dependent mRNA export from the nucleus to the cytoplasm.
  12356..12456   +  CDS            Rev (fragment): human immunodeficiency virus 1 (HIV-1) Rev protein; rev; enhances nuclear export of unspliced and incompletely spliced viral mRNAs
  12493..12610   +  misc_feature   cPPT/CTS: central polypurine tract and central termination sequence of HIV-1
