[The description below was written by a language model from this plasmid's Addgene catalogue record and pLannotate feature annotations shown in this document.]
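Description:
aTY50_pPGK1_Pcad_IRES_PuroR_WPRE is a lentiviral transfer plasmid of about 12.7 kb, built on the pHR backbone, for stable expression of mouse P-cadherin (Cdh3) in mammalian cells. In bacteria it replicates from a high-copy ColE1/pUC-type origin and is selected with kanamycin through an aph(3')-Ia KanR gene. The annotation also picks up short fragments of TcR, bom, rop, an RSF origin and lacI, which look like backbone remnants rather than functional parts. An SV40 promoter followed by E. coli gpt fragments, SV40 small t intron sequence and an SV40 poly(A) signal lies outside the viral genome. This appears to be a legacy cassette carried over from the pHR lineage.

The packaged region begins with a full-length HIV-1 LTR (labelled by the software as a 3' LTR but positioned as the 5' LTR). It is followed by the Ψ packaging signal with a partial gag sequence, the RRE for Rev-dependent nuclear export, and the cPPT/CTS, which aids nuclear import of the reverse-transcribed genome. Because the map is circular, the expression cassette follows at the start of the numbering. There the mouse PGK1 promoter drives a single bicistronic transcript encoding Cdh3, and an EMCV IRES directs translation of puromycin N-acetyltransferase from the same message, so puromycin-resistant cells should also express the cadherin. A WPRE enhances transcript stability and expression, and the ΔU3 self-inactivating 3' LTR silences LTR promoter activity after integration.

P-cadherin is a calcium-dependent homophilic adhesion protein. The construct was deposited with work on synthetic organizer cells that give spatial and biochemical instructions during development, where engineered cadherin expression would plausibly control cell sorting and attachment, although the record states only that it is for Pcad expression.
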