Addgene plasmid #225348: aTY50_pPGK1_Pcad_IRES_PuroR_WPRE
Purpose: Lentiviral vector for Pcad expression
Depositing lab: Wendell Lim. Depositing organization: University of California, San Francisco (UCSF). Publication: Synthetic organizer cells guide development via spatial and biochemical instructions. Yamada T, Trentesaux C, Brunger JM, Xiao Y, Stevens AJ, Martyn I, Kasparek P, Shroff NP, Aguilar A, Bruneau BG, Boffelli D, Klein OD, Lim WA. Cell. 2024 Dec 11:S0092-8674(24)01323-0. doi: 10.1016/j.cell.2024.11.017. PubMed 39706189.
Backbone
  Vector backbone: pHR
  Backbone manufacturer: Addgene plasmid 60906
  Vector type: Mammalian Expression, Lentiviral
  Selectable markers: Puromycin
Growth in bacteria
  Bacterial resistance: Kanamycin, 50 μg/mL
  Growth temperature: 37°C
  Growth strain: NEB Stable
  Copy number: High Copy
Gene/Insert
  Gene/Insert name: Pcad
  Species: M. musculus (mouse)
  Entrez Gene: Cdh3 (a.k.a. Cadp, Cdhp, P-cadherin, Pcad)
Resource information
  A portion of this plasmid was derived from a plasmid made by: pHR backbone Addgene plasmid 60906 (Lentiviral backbone pAN2424 - Gift from Andrew Ng from El Samad Lab UCSF – pHR backbone)
Terms and licenses: Academic/Nonprofit Terms; Industry Terms: Not Available to Industry
How to cite: aTY50_pPGK1_Pcad_IRES_PuroR_WPRE was a gift from Wendell Lim (Addgene plasmid # 225348 ; http://n2t.net/addgene:225348 ; RRID:Addgene_225348)
